Addgene plasmid #79500: pENTR221-WNT3
Purpose: MultiSite Gateway entry clones, second fragment (attL5, attL2) Human WNT3 CDS
Depositing lab: Peter Jon Nelson. Depositing organization: Klinikum der Ludwig Maximilians-Universitaet Muenchen. Publication: A vector platform for the rapid and efficient engineering of stable complex transgenes. Jackel C, Nogueira MS, Ehni N, Kraus C, Ranke J, Dohmann M, Noessner E, Nelson PJ. Sci Rep. 2016 Oct 3;6:34365. doi: 10.1038/srep34365. PubMed 27694838.
Backbone
  Vector backbone: pDONR221-P5P2
  Backbone manufacturer: Thermo Scientific
  Backbone size w/o insert (bp): 4774
  Total vector size (bp): 3616
  Modifications to backbone: Gateway cloned WNT3 Insert
  Vector type: Multisite Gateway Entry Clone
Growth in bacteria
  Bacterial resistance: Kanamycin, 50 μg/mL
  Growth temperature: 37°C
  Growth strain: DH5alpha
  Copy number: High Copy
Gene/Insert
  Gene/Insert name: WNT3
  Species: H. sapiens (human)
  Insert size (bp): 1067
  Entrez Gene: WNT3 (a.k.a. INT4, TETAMS)
  Promoter: no Promoter
  Cloning method: Gateway Cloning
  Sequencing primers: 5′ M13-FP; 3′ M13-RP
Terms and licenses: Academic/Nonprofit Terms; Industry Terms: Not Available to Industry
Depositor comments: Multisite Gateway Entry Clone for human WNT3 CDS. Second Fragment for 2 Fragment MultiSite Gateway LR reaction.
How to cite: pENTR221-WNT3 was a gift from Peter Jon Nelson (Addgene plasmid # 79500 ; http://n2t.net/addgene:79500 ; RRID:Addgene_79500)
