[The description below was written by a language model from this plasmid's Addgene catalogue record and pLannotate feature annotations shown in this document.]
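Description:
pENTR221-WNT3 is a MultiSite Gateway entry clone made by recombining the human WNT3 coding sequence into the pDONR221-P5P2 donor backbone. It is a small, high-copy bacterial plasmid of about 3.6 kb, replicated in E. coli from a ColE1/pUC-type origin and selected with kanamycin through the aminoglycoside phosphotransferase (KanR) gene. The entry clone is smaller than the listed 4.8 kb empty backbone. This fits the way a donor vector is converted to an entry clone, in which the Gateway reaction swaps the donor's selection cassette for the shorter insert.

The payload is the roughly 1.07 kb WNT3 open reading frame, flanked by attL5 upstream and attL2 downstream. WNT3 encodes a secreted ligand for frizzled receptors that acts in canonical Wnt/TCF-LEF signalling and in early embryonic patterning. No promoter drives the insert, so the plasmid is a shuttle for the coding sequence and not an expression construct. The rrnB T1 and T2 terminators upstream of attL5 shield the insert from read-through transcription in bacteria. A T7 promoter lies beyond attL2, on the reverse strand and pointing back towards the insert. The short lacI and lacZα fragments annotated near the terminators appear to be backbone remnants with no functional role.

The attL5/attL2 pairing makes this clone the second fragment in a two-fragment MultiSite Gateway LR reaction. It is combined with a first-position entry clone, typically one carrying a promoter or other upstream element, and a destination vector, which places WNT3 in a defined order and orientation. The record describes it as part of a vector platform for rapid assembly of stable, complex transgenes.
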