Features (pLannotate 1.2.2; 10 found; start..end, strand, type, name):
    121..213     +  CDS            lacI (fragment): lac repressor; lacI; The lac repressor binds to the lac operator to inhibit transcription in E. coli. This inhibition can be relieved by adding lactose or isopropyl-β-D-thiogalactopyranoside (IPTG).
    268..295     -  terminator     rrnB T2 terminator: transcription terminator T2 from the E. coli rrnB gene
    427..470     +  terminator     rrnB T1 terminator: Escherichia coli rrnB; transcription terminator T1 from the E. coli rrnB gene
    517..553     -  CDS            lacZα (fragment): LacZα fragment of β-galactosidase; lacZ fragment
    570..665     +  protein_bind   attL5: mutant version of attL; recombination site for the Gateway® LR reaction LR Clonase™
    668..1732    +  CDS            WNT3: WNT3_HUMAN - Also known as INT4. Experimental evidence at protein level: Swiss-Prot protein existence level 1. Ligand for members of the frizzled family of seven transmembrane receptors (Probable). Functions in the canonical Wnt signaling pathway that results in activation of transcription factors of the TCF/LEF family (PubMed:26902720). Required for normal gastrulation, formation of the primitive streak, and for the formation of the mesoderm during early embryogenesis. Required for normal formation of the apical ectodermal ridge (By similarity). Required for normal embryonic development, and
   1737..1836    -  protein_bind   attL2: mutant version of attL; recombination site for the Gateway® LR reaction LR Clonase™
   1867..1885    -  promoter       T7 promoter: promoter for bacteriophage T7 RNA polymerase
   2019..2828    +  CDS            KanR: aminoglycoside phosphotransferase; aph(3')-Ia; confers resistance to kanamycin in bacteria or G418 (Geneticin®) in eukaryotes
   2975..3563    +  rep_origin     ori: high-copy-number ColE1/pMB1/pBR322/pUC origin of replication
>Addgene plasmid #79500 | pENTR221-WNT3 | addgene full sequence | sequence record 178073 | Addgene NGS Result
CTTTCCTGCGTTATCCCCTGATTCTGTGGATAACCGTATTACCGCCTTTGAGTGAGCTGATACCGCTCGC
CGCAGCCGAACGACCGAGCGCAGCGAGTCAGTGAGCGAGGAAGCGGAAGAGCGCCCAATACGCAAACCGC
CTCTCCCCGCGCGTTGGCCGATTCATTAATGCAGCTGGCACGACAGGTTTCCCGACTGGAAAGCGGGCAG
TGAGCGCAACGCAATTAATACGCGTACCGCTAGCCAGGAAGAGTTTGTAGAAACGCAAAAAGGCCATCCG
TCAGGATGGCCTTCTGCTTAGTTTGATGCCTGGCAGTTTATGGCGGGCGTCCTGCCCGCCACCCTCCGGG
CCGTTGCTTCACAACGTTCAAATCCGCTCCCGGCGGATTTGTCCTACTCAGGAGAGCGTTCACCGACAAA
CAACAGATAAAACGAAAGGCCCAGTCTTCCGACTGAGCCTTTCGTTTTATTTGATGCCTGGCAGTTCCCT
ACTCTCGCGTTAACGCTAGCATGGATGTTTTCCCAGTCACGACGTTGTAAAACGACGGCCAGTCTTAAGC
TCGGGCCCCAAATAATGATTTTATTTTGACTGATAGTGACCTGTTCGTTGCAACAAATTGATGAGCAATG
CTTTTTTATAATGCCAACTTTGTATACAAAAGTTGTAATGGAGCCCCACCTGCTCGGGCTGCTCCTCGGC
CTCCTGCTCGGTGGCACCAGGGTCCTCGCTGGCTACCCAATTTGGTGGTCCCTGGCCCTGGGCCAGCAGT
ACACATCTCTGGGCTCACAGCCCCTGCTCTGCGGCTCCATCCCAGGCCTGGTCCCCAAGCAACTGCGCTT
CTGCCGCAATTACATCGAGATCATGCCCAGCGTGGCCGAGGGCGTGAAGCTGGGCATCCAGGAGTGCCAG
CACCAGTTCCGGGGCCGCCGCTGGAACTGCACCACCATAGATGACAGCCTGGCCATCTTTGGGCCCGTCC
TCGACAAAGCCACCCGCGAGTCGGCCTTCGTTCACGCCATCGCCTCGGCCGGCGTGGCCTTCGCCGTCAC
CCGCTCCTGCGCCGAGGGCACCTCCACCATTTGCGGCTGTGACTCGCATCATAAGGGGCCGCCTGGCGAA
GGCTGGAAGTGGGGCGGCTGCAGCGAGGACGCTGACTTCGGCGTGTTAGTGTCCAGGGAGTTCGCGGATG
CGCGCGAGAACAGGCCGGACGCGCGCTCGGCCATGAACAAGCACAACAACGAGGCGGGCCGCACGACTAT
CCTGGACCACATGCACCTCAAATGCAAGTGCCACGGGCTGTCGGGCAGCTGTGAGGTGAAGACCTGCTGG
TGGGCGCAGCCTGACTTCCGTGCCATCGGTGACTTCCTCAAGGACAAGTATGACAGCGCCTCGGAGATGG
TAGTAGAGAAGCACCGTGAGTCCCGAGGCTGGGTGGAGACCCTCCGGGCCAAGTACTCGCTCTTCAAGCC
ACCCACGGAGAGGGACCTGGTCTACTACGAGAACTCCCCCAACTTTTGTGAGCCCAACCCAGAGACGGGT
TCCTTTGGCACAAGGGACCGGACTTGCAATGTCACCTCCCACGGCATCGATGGCTGCGATCTGCTCTGCT
GTGGCCGGGGCCACAACACGAGGACGGAGAAGCGGAAGGAAAAATGCCACTGCATCTTCCACTGGTGCTG
CTACGTCAGCTGCCAGGAGTGTATTCGCATCTACGACGTGCACACCTGCAAGTAGAACCCAGCTTTCTTG
TACAAAGTTGGCATTATAAGAAAGCATTGCTTATCAATTTGTTGCAACGAACAGGTCACTATCAGTCAAA
ATAAAATCATTATTTGCCATCCAGCTGCAGGGCGGCCGCGATATCCCCTATAGTGAGTCGTATTACATGG
TCATAGCTGTTTCCTGGCAGCTCTGGCCCGTGTCTCAAAATCTCTGATGTTACATTGCACAAGATAAAAA
TATATCATCATGAACAATAAAACTGTCTGCTTACATAAACAGTAATACAAGGGGTGTTATGAGCCATATT
CAACGGGAAACGTCGAGGCCGCGATTAAATTCCAACATGGATGCTGATTTATATGGGTATAAATGGGCTC
GCGATAATGTCGGGCAATCAGGTGCGACAATCTATCGCTTGTATGGGAAGCCCGATGCGCCAGAGTTGTT
TCTGAAACATGGCAAAGGTAGCGTTGCCAATGATGTTACAGATGAGATGGTCAGACTAAACTGGCTGACG
GAATTTATGCCTCTTCCGACCATCAAGCATTTTATCCGTACTCCTGATGATGCATGGTTACTCACCACTG
CGATCCCCGGAAAAACAGCATTCCAGGTATTAGAAGAATATCCTGATTCAGGTGAAAATATTGTTGATGC
GCTGGCAGTGTTCCTGCGCCGGTTGCATTCGATTCCTGTTTGTAATTGTCCTTTTAACAGCGATCGCGTA
TTTCGTCTCGCTCAGGCGCAATCACGAATGAATAACGGTTTGGTTGATGCGAGTGATTTTGATGACGAGC
GTAATGGCTGGCCTGTTGAACAAGTCTGGAAAGAAATGCATAAACTTTTGCCATTCTCACCGGATTCAGT
CGTCACTCATGGTGATTTCTCACTTGATAACCTTATTTTTGACGAGGGGAAATTAATAGGTTGTATTGAT
GTTGGACGAGTCGGAATCGCAGACCGATACCAGGATCTTGCCATCCTATGGAACTGCCTCGGTGAGTTTT
CTCCTTCATTACAGAAACGGCTTTTTCAAAAATATGGTATTGATAATCCTGATATGAATAAATTGCAGTT
TCATTTGATGCTCGATGAGTTTTTCTAATCAGAATTGGTTAATTGGTTGTAACACTGGCAGAGCATTACG
CTGACTTGACGGGACGGCGCAAGCTCATGACCAAAATCCCTTAACGTGAGTTACGCGTCGTTCCACTGAG
CGTCAGACCCCGTAGAAAAGATCAAAGGATCTTCTTGAGATCCTTTTTTTCTGCGCGTAATCTGCTGCTT
GCAAACAAAAAAACCACCGCTACCAGCGGTGGTTTGTTTGCCGGATCAAGAGCTACCAACTCTTTTTCCG
AAGGTAACTGGCTTCAGCAGAGCGCAGATACCAAATACTGTTCTTCTAGTGTAGCCGTAGTTAGGCCACC
ACTTCAAGAACTCTGTAGCACCGCCTACATACCTCGCTCTGCTAATCCTGTTACCAGTGGCTGCTGCCAG
TGGCGATAAGTCGTGTCTTACCGGGTTGGACTCAAGACGATAGTTACCGGATAAGGCGCAGCGGTCGGGC
TGAACGGGGGGTTCGTGCACACAGCCCAGCTTGGAGCGAACGACCTACACCGAACTGAGATACCTACAGC
GTGAGCTATGAGAAAGCGCCACGCTTCCCGAAGGGAGAAAGGCGGACAGGTATCCGGTAAGCGGCAGGGT
CGGAACAGGAGAGCGCACGAGGGAGCTTCCAGGGGGAAACGCCTGGTATCTTTATAGTCCTGTCGGGTTT
CGCCACCTCTGACTTGAGCGTCGATTTTTGTGATGCTCGTCAGGGGGGCGGAGCCTATGGAAAAACGCCA
GCAACGCGGCCTTTTTACGGTTCCTGGCCTTTTGCTGGCCTTTTGCTCACATGTT
